>Addgene plasmid #65409 | pRecLV103-GFP-PGBD5 | depositor full sequence | sequence record 124420 | pRecLV103-GFP-PGBD5 sequence 10101 bps
AACCCAGCTTTCTTGTACAAAGTGGTTGATCGCGTGCATGCGACGTCATAGCTCTCTCCCAATTCTCGAC
CTCGAGACAAATGGCAGTATTCATCCACAATTTCAAAAGAAAAGGGGGGATTGGGGGGTACAGTGCAGGG
GAAAGAATAGTAGACATAATAGCAACAGACATACAAACTAAAGAATTACAAAAACAAATTACAAAAATTC
AAAATTTTCGGGTTTATTACAGGGACAGCAGAGATCCACTTTGGCCGCGGCTCGAGGGGGTTGGGGTTGC
GCCTTTTCCAAGGCAGCCCTGGGTTTGCGCAGGGACGCGGCTGCTCTGGGCGTGGTTCCGGGAAACGCAG
CGGCGCCGACCCTGGGTCTCGCACATTCTTCACGTCCGTTCGCAGCGTCACCCGGATCTTCGCCGCTACC
CTTGTGGGCCCCCCGGCGACGCTTCCTGCTCCGCCCCTAAGTCGGGAAGGTTCCTTGCGGTTCGCGGCGT
GCCGGACGTGACAAACGGAAGCCGCACGTCTCACTAGTACCCTCGCAGACGGACAGCGCCAGGGAGCAAT
GGCAGCGCGCCGACCGCGATGGGCTGTGGCCAATAGCGGCTGCTCAGCAGGGCGCGCCGAGAGCAGCGGC
CGGGAAGGGGCGGTGCGGGAGGCGGGGTGTGGGGCGGTAGTGTGGGCCCTGTTCCTGCCCGCGCGGTGTT
CCGCATTCTGCAAGCCTCCGGAGCGCACGTCGGCAGTCGGCTCCCTCGTTGACCGAATCACCGACCTCTC
TCCCCAGGGGGATCCACCGGAGCTTACCATGACCGAGTACAAGCCCACGGTGCGCCTCGCCACCCGCGAC
GACGTCCCCAGGGCGGTACGCACCCTCGCCGCCGCGTTCGCCGACTACCCCGCCACGCGCCACACCGTCG
ATCCGGACCGCCACATCGAGCGGGTCACCGAGCTGCAAGAACTCTTCCTCACGCGCGTCGGGCTCGACAT
CGGCAAGGTGTGGGTCGCGGACGACGGCGCCGCGGTGGCGGTCTGGACCACGCCGGAGAGCGTCGAAGCG
GGGGCGGTGTTCGCCGAGATCGGCCCGCGCATGGCCGAGTTGAGCGGTTCCCGGCTGGCCGCGCAGCAAC
AGATGGAAGGCCTCCTGGCGCCGCACCGGCCCAAGGAGCCCGCGTGGTTCCTGGCCACCGTCGGCGTCTC
GCCCGACCACCAGGGCAAGGGTCTGGGCAGCGCCGTCGTGCTCCCCGGAGTGGAGGCGGCCGAGCGCGCC
GGGGTGCCCGCCTTCCTGGAGACCTCCGCGCCCCGCAACCTCCCCTTCTACGAGCGGCTCGGCTTCACCG
TCACCGCCGACGTCGAGGTGCCCGAAGGACCGCGCACCTGGTGCATGACCCGCAAGCCCGGTGCCTGACG
CCCGCCCCACGACCCGCAGCGCCCGACCGAAAGGAGCGCACGACCCCATGCATCGTTAAGAGCTCGGTAC
CTTTAAGACCAATGACTTACAAGGCAGCTGTAGATCTTAGCCACTTTTTAAAAGAAAAGGGGGGACTGGA
AGGGCTAATTCACTCCCAACGAAGACAAGATCTGCTTTTTGCTTGTACTGGGTCTCTCTGGTTAGACCAG
ATCTGAGCCTGGGAGCTCTCTGGCTAACTAGGGAACCCACTGCTTAAGCCTCAATAAAGCTTGCCTTGAG
TGCTTCAAGTAGTGTGTGCCCGTCTGTTGTGTGACTCTGGTAACTAGAGATCCCTCAGACCCTTTTAGTC
AGTGTGGAAAATCTCTAGCAGTAGTAGTTCATGTCATCTTATTATTCAGTATTTATAACTTGCAAAGAAA
TGAATATCAGAGAGTGAGAGGAACTTGTTTATTGCAGCTTATAATGGTTACAAATAAAGCAATAGCATCA
CAAATTTCACAAATAAAGCATTTTTTTCACTGCATTCTAGTTGTGGTTTGTCCAAACTCATCAATGTATC
TTATCATGTCTGGCTCTAGCTATCCCGCCCCTAACTCCGCCCATCCCGCCCCTAACTCCGCCCAGTTCCG
CCCATTCTCCGCCCCATGGCTGACTAATTTTTTTTATTTATGCAGAGGCCGAGGCCGCCTCGGCCTCTGA
GCTATTCCAGAAGTAGTGAGGAGGCTTTTTTGGAGGCCTAGGGACGTACCCAATTCGCCCTATAGTGAGT
CGTATTACGCGCGCTCACTGGCCGTCGTTTTACAACGTCGTGACTGGGAAAACCCTGGCGTTACCCAACT
TAATCGCCTTGCAGCACATCCCCCTTTCGCCAGCTGGCGTAATAGCGAAGAGGCCCGCACCGATCGCCCT
TCCCAACAGTTGCGCAGCCTGAATGGCGAATGGG
[124 nt withheld, positions 2345-2468]
C
[91 nt withheld, positions 2470-2560]
A
[49 nt withheld, positions 2562-2610]
CCTTTGACGTTGGAGTCCACGTTCTTT
[37 nt withheld, positions 2638-2674]
ACCCTATCTCGGTCTATTCTTTTGATTTATAAGGGATTTTGCCGATTTCGGCCTATTGGTTAAAAAATGA
GCTGATTTAACAAAAATTTAACGCGAATTTTAACAAAATATTAACGCTTACAATTTAGGTGGCACTTTTC
GGGGAAATGTGCGCGGAACCCCTATTTGTTTATTTTTCTAAATACATTCAAATATGTATCCGCTCATGAG
ACAATAACCCTGATAAATGCTTCAATAATATTGAAAAAGGAAGAGTATGAGTATTCAACATTTCCGTGTC
GCCCTTATTCCCTTTTTTGCGGCATTTTGCCTTCCTGTTTTTGCTCACCCAGAAACGCTGGTGAAAGTAA
AAGATGCTGAAGATCAGTTGGGTGCACGAGTGGGTTACATCGAACTGGATCTCAACAGCGGTAAGATCCT
TGAGAGTTTTCGCCCCGAAGAACGTTTTCCAATGATGAGCACTTTTAAAGTTCTGCTATGTGGCGCGGTA
TTATCCCGTATTGACGCCGGGCAAGAGCAACTCGGTCGCCGCATACACTATTCTCAGAATGACTTGGTTG
AGTACTCACCAGTCACAGAAAAGCATCTTACGGATGGCATGACAGTAAGAGAATTATGCAGTGCTGCCAT
AACCATGAGTGATAACACTGCGGCCAACTTACTTCTGACAACGATCGGAGGACCGAAGGAGCTAACCGCT
TTTTTGCACAACATGGGGGATCATGTAACTCGCCTTGATCGTTGGGAACCGGAGCTGAATGAAGCCATAC
CAAACGACGAGCGTGACACCACGATGCCTGTAGCAATGGCAACAACGTTGCGCAAACTATTAACTGGCGA
ACTACTTACTCTAGCTTCCCGGCAACAATTAATAGACTGGATGGAGGCGGATAAAGTTGCAGGACCACTT
CTGCGCTCGGCCCTTCCGGCTGGCTGGTTTATTGCTGATAAATCTGGAGCCGGTGAGCGTGGGTCTCGCG
GTATCATTGCAGCACTGGGGCCAGATGGTAAGCCCTCCCGTATCGTAGTTATCTACACGACGGGGAGTCA
GGCAACTATGGATGAACGAAATAGACAGATCGCTGAGATAGGTGCCTCACTGATTAAGCATTGGTAACTG
TCAGACCAAGTTTACTCATATATACTTTAGATTGATTTAAAACTTCATTTTTAATTTAAAAGGATCTAGG
TGAAGATCCTTTTTGATAATCTCATGACCAAAATCCCTTAACGTGAGTTTTCGTTCCACTGAGCGTCAGA
CCCCGTAGAAAAGATCAAAGGATCTTCTTGAGATCCTTTTTTTCTGCGCGTAATCTGCTGCTTGCAAACA
AAAAAACCACCGCTACCAGCGGTGGTTTGTTTGCCGGATCAAGAGCTACCAACTCTTTTTCCGAAGGTAA
CTGGCTTCAGCAGAGCGCAGATACCAAATACTGTTCTTCTAGTGTAGCCGTAGTTAGGCCACCACTTCAA
GAACTCTGTAGCACCGCCTACATACCTCGCTCTGCTAATCCTGTTACCAGTGGCTGCTGCCAGTGGCGAT
AAGTCGTGTCTTACCGGGTTGGACTCAAGACGATAGTTACCGGATAAGGCGCAGCGGTCGGGCTGAACGG
GGGGTTCGTGCACACAGCCCAGCTTGGAGCGAACGACCTACACCGAACTGAGATACCTACAGCGTGAGCT
ATGAGAAAGCGCCACGCTTCCCGAAGGGAGAAAGGCGGACAGGTATCCGGTAAGCGGCAGGGTCGGAACA
GGAGAGCGCACGAGGGAGCTTCCAGGGGGAAACGCCTGGTATCTTTATAGTCCTGTCGGGTTTCGCCACC
TCTGACTTGAGCGTCGATTTTTGTGATGCTCGTCAGGGGGGCGGAGCCTATGGAAAAACGCCAGCAACGC
GGCCTTTTTACGGTTCCTGGCCTTTTGCTGGCCTTTTGCTCACATGTTCTTTCCTGCGTTATCCCCTGAT
TCTGTGGATAACCGTATTACCGCCTTTGAGTGAGCTGATACCGCTCGCCGCAGCCGAACGACCGAGCGCA
GCGAGTCAGTGAGCGAGGAAGCGGAAGAGCGCCCTTTGAGTGAGCTGATACCGCTCGCCGCAGCCGAACG
ACCGAGCGCAGCGAGTCAGTGAGCGAGGAAGCGGAAGAGCGCCCAATACGCAAACCGCCTCTCCCCGCGC
GTTGGCCGATTCATTAATGCAGCTGGCACGACAGGTTTCCCGACTGGAAAGCGGGCAGTGAGCGCAACGC
AAAATGTGAGTTAGCTCACTCATTAGGCACCCCAGGCTTTACACTTTATGCTTCCGGCTCGTATGTTGTG
TGGAATTGTGAGCGGATAACAATTTCACACAGGAAACAGCTATGACCATGATTACGCCAAGCGCGCAATT
AACCCTCACTAAAGGGAACAAAAGCTGGAGCTGCAAGCTTAATGTAGTCTTATGCAATACTCTTGTAGTC
TTGCAACATGGTAACGATGAGTTAGCAACATGCCTTACAAGGAGAGAAAAAGCACCGTGCATGCCGATTG
GTGGAAGTAAGGTGGTACGATCGTGCCTTATTAGGAAGGCAACAGACGGGTCTGACATGGATTGGACGAA
CCACTGAATTGCCGCATTGCAGAGATATTGTATTTAAGTGCCTAGCTCGATACATAAACGGGTCTCTCTG
GTTAGACCAGATCTGAGCCTGGGAGCTCTCTGGCTAACTAGGGAACCCACTGCTTAAGCCTCAATAAAGC
TTGCCTTGAGTGCTTCAAGTAGTGTGTGCCCGTCTGTTGTGTGACTCTGGTAACTAGAGATCCCTCAGAC
CCTTTTAGTCAGTGTGGAAAATCTCTAGCAGTGGCGCCCGAACAGGGACTTGAAAGCGAAAGGGAAACCA
GAGGAGCTCTCTCGACGCAGGACTCGGCTTGCTGAAGCGCGCACGGCAAGAGGCGAGGGGCGGCGACTGG
TGAGTACGCCAAAAATTTTGACTAGCGGAGGCTAGAAGGAGAGAGATGGGTGCGAGAGCGTCAGTATTAA
GCGGGGGAGAATTAGATCGCGATGGGAAAAAATTCGGTTAAGGCCAGGGGGAAAGAAAAAATATAAATTA
AAACATATAGTATGGGCAAGCAGGGAGCTAGAACGATTCGCAGTTAATCCTGGCCTGTTAGAAACATCAG
AAGGCTGTAGACAAATACTGGGACAGCTACAACCATCCCTTCAGACAGGATCAGAAGAACTTAGATCATT
ATATAATACAGTAGCAACCCTCTATTGTGTGCATCAAAGGATAGAGATAAAAGACACCAAGGAAGCTTTA
GACAAGATAGAGGAAGAGCAAAACAAAAGTAAGACCACCGCACAGCAAGCGGCCGCTGATCTTCAGACCT
GGAGGAGGAGATATGAGGGACAATTGGAGAAGTGAATTATATAAATATAAAGTAGTAAAAATTGAACCAT
TAGGAGTAGCACCCACCAAGGCAAAGAGAAGAGTGGTGCAGAGAGAAAAAAGAGCAGTGGGAATAGGAGC
TTTGTTCCTTGGGTTCTTGGGAGCAGCAGGAAGCACTATGGGCGCAGCGTCAATGACGCTGACGGTACAG
GCCAGACAATTATTGTCTGGTATAGTGCAGCAGCAGAACAATTTGCTGAGGGCTATTGAGGCGCAACAGC
ATCTGTTGCAACTCACAGTCTGGGGCATCAAGCAGCTCCAGGCAAGAATCCTGGCTGTGGAAAGATACCT
AAAGGATCAACAGCTCCTGGGGATTTGGGGTTGCTCTGGAAAACTCATTTGCACCACTGCTGTGCCTTGG
AATGCTAGTTGGAGTAATAAATCTCTGGAACAGATTTGGAATCACACGACCTGGATGGAGTGGGACAGAG
AAATTAACAATTACACAAGCTTAATACACTCCTTAATTGAAGAATCGCAAAACCAGCAAGAAAAGAATGA
ACAAGAATTATTGGAATTAGATAAATGGGCAAGTTTGTGGAATTGGTTTAACATAACAAATTGGCTGTGG
TATATAAAATTATTCATAATGATAGTAGGAGGCTTGGTAGGTTTAAGAATAGTTTTTGCTGTACTTTCTA
TAGTGAATAGAGTTAGGCAGGGATATTCACCATTATCGTTTCAGACCCACCTCCCAACCCCGAGGGGACC
CGACAGGCCCGAAGGAATAGAAGAAGAAGGTGGAGAGAGAGACAGAGACAGATCCATTCGATTAGTGAAC
GGATCTCGACGGTATCGATCACGAGACTAGCCTCGAGCGGCCGCCCCCTTCACCGAGGGCCTATTTCCCA
TGATTCCTTCATATTTGCATATACGATACAAGGCTGTTAGAGAGATAATTGGAATTAATTTGACTGTAAA
CACAAAGATATTAGTACAAAATACGTGACGTAGAAAGTAATAATTTCTTGGGTAGTTTGCAGTTTTAAAA
TTATGTTTTAAAATGGACTATCATATGCTTACCGTAACTTGAAAGTATTTCGATTTCTTGGCTTTATATA
TCTTGTGGAAAGGACGAAACACCGGTGATCTATACATTGAATCAATATTGGCAATTAGCCATATTAGTCA
TTGGTTATATAGCATAAATCAATATTGGCTATTGGCCATTGCATACGTTGTATCTATATCATAATATGTA
CATTTATATTGGCTCATGTCCAATATGACCGCCATGTTGACATTGATTATTGACTAGTTATTAATAGTAA
TCAATTACGGGGTCATTAGTTCATAGCCCATATATGGAGTTCCGCGTTACATAACTTACGGTAAATGGCC
CGCCTGGCTGACCGCCCAACGACCCCCGCCCATTGACGTCAATAATGACGTATGTTCCCATAGTAACGCC
AATAGGGACTTTCCATTGACGTCAATGGGTGGAGTATTTACGGTAAACTGCCCACTTGGCAGTACATCAA
GTGTATCATATGCCAAGTCCGCCCCCTATTGACGTCAATGACGGTAAATGGCCCGCCTGGCATTATGCCC
AGTACATGACCTTACGGGACTTTCCTACTTGGCAGTACATCTACGTATTAGTCATCGCTATTACCATGGT
GATGCGGTTTTGGCAGTACATCAATGGGCGTGGATAGCGGTTTGACTCACGGGGATTTCCAAGTCTCCAC
CCCATTGACGTCAATGGGAGTTTGTTTTGGCACCAAAATCAACGGGACTTTCCAAAATGTCGTAACAACT
CCGCCCCATTGACGCAAATGGGCGGTAGGCGTGTACGGTGGGAGGTCTATATAAGCAGAGCTCGTTTAGT
GAACCGTCAGATCGCCTGGAGACGCCATCCACGCTGTTTTGACCTCCATAGAAGATTCTAGAACCATGGT
GAGCAAGGGCGAGGAGCTGTTCACCGGGGTGGTGCCCATCCTGGTCGAGCTGGACGGCGACGTAAACGGC
CACAAGTTCAGCGTGTCCGGCGAGGGCGAGGGCGATGCCACCTACGGCAAGCTGACCCTGAAGTTCATCT
GCACCACCGGCAAGCTGCCCGTGCCCTGGCCCACCCTCGTGACCACCCTGACCTACGGCGTGCAGTGCTT
CAGCCGCTACCCCGACCACATGAAGCAGCACGACTTCTTCAAGTCCGCCATGCCCGAAGGCTACGTCCAG
GAGCGCACCATCTTCTTCAAGGACGACGGCAACTACAAGACCCGCGCCGAGGTGAAGTTCGAGGGCGACA
CCCTGGTGAACCGCATCGAGCTGAAGGGCATCGACTTCAAGGAGGACGGCAACATCCTGGGGCACAAGCT
GGAGTACAACTACAACAGCCACAACGTCTATATCATGGCCGACAAGCAGAAGAACGGCATCAAGGTGAAC
TTCAAGATCCGCCACAACATCGAGGACGGCAGCGTGCAGCTCGCCGACCACTACCAGCAGAACACCCCCA
TCGGCGACGGCCCCGTGCTGCTGCCCGACAACCACTACCTGAGCACCCAGTCCGCCCTGAGCAAAGACCC
CAACGAGAAGCGCGATCACATGGTCCTGCTGGAGTTCGTGACCGCCGCCGGGATCACTCTCGGCATGGAC
GAGCTGTACAAGGTTCGAAACACCATGCCTGACTACAGAACTCGAGCTCTCTTCGTGCAAAGTACTCTCG
GGGACTCTGCAGGACCTGAGCTGCAGTTGCTCAGCATAGTGCCCGGCCGGGATCTGCAGCCAAGCGATTC
ATTCACAGGTCCCACCCGAAAGATGCCCCCCAGCGCCAGTGCCGTGGACTTCTTCCAGCTCTTTGTCCCA
GACAACGTCCTCAAGAACATGGTGGTGCAGACAAACATGTATGCCAAGAAGTTCCAGGAGCGGTTTGGGA
GCGACGGAGCCTGGGTGGAGGTGACGCTGACGGAGATGAAGGCGTTCCTGGGCTACATGATCTCCACCAG
CATCTCCCACTGCGAGTCCGTCCTCAGCATCTGGAGCGGAGGCTTCTACAGCAACCGCAGCCTCGCCCTC
GTCATGAGCCAGGCCCGCTTCGAGAAGATCCTCAAGTACTTCCACGTCGTGGCCTTCCGCTCCAGCCAGA
CCACGCACGGGCTCTACAAGGTCCAGCCCTTCCTCGACTCCCTGCAGAACAGCTTCGACTCTGCCTTCAG
GCCTTCCCAAACCCAGGTGCTACATGAACCCCTGATCGATGAGGATCCTGTATTCATTGCCACGTGCACA
GAGCGGGAGCTGCGAAAGAGGAAAAAGCGGAAATTCAGCCTCTGGGTCAGACAATGTTCTTCCACTGGCT
TCATCATCCAGATTTATGTCCACCTGAAGGAAGGTGGGGGCCCAGATGGCCTGGATGTGCTGAAGAATAA
GCCCCAGCTCCACAGCATGGTGGCCAGGAGCCTGTGCCGGAACGCGGCAGGCAAGAACTACATCATTTTC
ACGGGGCCCAGCATCACCAGCCTGACGCTGTTTGAAGAGTTTGAGAAGCAAGGGATTTACTGCTGCGGCT
TGCTCCGCGCGCGGAAGAGTGACTGCACCGGCCTCCCACTGTCCATGCTGACCAACCCAGCCACACCCCC
GGCCCGGGGCCAGTACCAAATCAAGATGAAGGGGAACATGTCCTTGATCTGCTGGTACAACAAAGGACAC
TTCCGCTTCCTGACCAACGCCTACTCCCCGGTGCAGCAGGGAGTCATCATCAAAAGGAAGAGTGGGGAGA
TCCCATGCCCCTTGGCCGTGGAGGCGTTTGCCGCTCACCTGAGCTACATCTGCAGATACGATGACAAATA
CAGCAAGTATTTCATTTCTCATAAACCAAACAAGACCTGGCAGCAGGTGTTCTGGTTCGCCATCAGCATC
GCCATCAACAATGCCTACATCCTGTACAAAATGTCAGACGCCTACCACGTGAAGAGGTACAGCCGGGCGC
AGTTTGGAGAGAGACTCGTCAGAGAGCTGCTGGGCTTGGAGGATGCCTCTCCGACCCACTAGCTCGAGTG
CGGCCGC
Features (pLannotate 1.2.2; 31 found; start..end, strand, type, name):
      2..26      -  protein_bind   attB2: mutant version of attB; recombination site for the Gateway® BP reaction BP Clonase™
    105..218     +  misc_feature   cPPT/CTS: central polypurine tract and central termination sequence of HIV-1
    267..777     +  promoter       hPGK promoter: human phosphoglycerate kinase 1 promoter
    799..1398    +  CDS            PuroR (fragment): puromycin N-acetyltransferase; pac from Streptomyces; confers resistance to puromycin
   1455..1535    +  CDS            nef (fragment): NEF_HV1Z2 - Experimental evidence at protein level: Swiss-Prot protein existence level 1. Extracellular Nef protein targets CD4(+) T-lymphocytes for apoptosis by interacting with CXCR4 surface receptors. From Human immunodeficiency virus type 1 group M subtype D (isolate Z2/CDC-Z34) (HIV-1).
   1537..1770    +  LTR            3' LTR (ΔU3): self-inactivating 3' long terminal repeat (LTR) from HIV-1
   1842..1963    +  polyA_signal   SV40 poly(A) signal: SV40 polyadenylation signal
   2003..2138    +  rep_origin     SV40 ori: SV40 origin of replication
   2159..2177    -  promoter       T7 promoter: promoter for bacteriophage T7 RNA polymerase
   2185..2340    +  CDS            lacZα (fragment): LacZα fragment of β-galactosidase; lacZ fragment
   2345..2773    +  rep_origin     f1 ori (sequence partly withheld): f1 bacteriophage origin of replication; arrow indicates direction of (+) strand synthesis
   2826..2930    +  promoter       AmpR promoter: bla
   2931..3791    +  CDS            AmpR: β-lactamase; bla; confers resistance to ampicillin, carbenicillin, and related antibiotics
   3962..4550    +  rep_origin     ori: high-copy-number ColE1/pMB1/pBR322/pUC origin of replication
   4739..4811    +  rep_origin     RSF ori (fragment): Plasmids containing the RSF 1030 origin of replication can be propagated in E. coli cells that contain additional plasmids with compatible origins.
   4813..4905    +  CDS            lacI (fragment): lac repressor; lacI; The lac repressor binds to the lac operator to inhibit transcription in E. coli. This inhibition can be relieved by adding lactose or isopropyl-β-D-thiogalactopyranoside (IPTG).
   4917..4937    +  protein_bind   CAP binding site: CAP binding activates transcription in the presence of cAMP. E. coli catabolite activator protein
   4952..4982    +  promoter       lac promoter: promoter for the E. coli lac operon
   4990..5006    +  protein_bind   lac operator: The lac repressor binds to the lac operator to inhibit transcription in E. coli. This inhibition can be relieved by adding lactose or isopropyl-β-D-thiogalactopyranoside (IPTG). lac repressor encoded by lacI
   5051..5069    +  promoter       T3 promoter: promoter for bacteriophage T3 RNA polymerase
   5097..5323    +  promoter       RSV promoter: Rous sarcoma virus enhancer/promoter
   5324..5504    +  LTR            5' LTR (truncated): truncated 5' long terminal repeat (LTR) from HIV-1
   5551..5676    +  misc_feature   HIV-1 Ψ: packaging signal of human immunodeficiency virus type 1
   5660..6023    +  CDS            HIV-1 gag (fragment): gag protein from human immunodeficiency virus 1; gag
   6169..6402    +  misc_feature   RRE: The Rev response element (RRE) of HIV-1 allows for Rev-dependent mRNA export from the nucleus to the cytoplasm.
   6779..6879    +  CDS            Rev (fragment): human immunodeficiency virus 1 (HIV-1) Rev protein; rev; enhances nuclear export of unspliced and incompletely spliced viral mRNAs
   6929..7169    +  promoter       U6 promoter: RNA polymerase III promoter for human U6 snRNA
   7333..7712    +  enhancer       CMV enhancer: human cytomegalovirus immediate early enhancer
   7713..7916    +  promoter       CMV promoter: human cytomegalovirus (CMV) immediate early promoter
   7990..8706    +  CDS            EGFP: EGFP is a basic (constitutively fluorescent) green fluorescent protein published in 1996, derived from Aequorea victoria. It is reported to be a rapidly-maturing weak dimer with moderate acid sensitivity.
   8842..10083   +  CDS            PGBD5 (fragment): PGBD5_HUMAN - Experimental evidence at protein level: Swiss-Prot protein existence level 1. Transposase that mediates sequence-specific genomic rearrangements (PubMed:26406119, PubMed:28504702). Can induce genomic rearrangements that inactivate the HPRT1 gene (PubMed:27491780). From Homo sapiens (Human).
