[The description below was written by a language model from this plasmid's Addgene catalogue record and pLannotate feature annotations shown in this document.]
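Description:
pRecLV103-GFP-PGBD5 is a lentiviral mammalian expression plasmid of about 10.1 kb, built on the commercial pRecLV103 backbone, that encodes human PGBD5 fused at its N terminus to GFP. It is maintained in E. coli through a high-copy ColE1/pUC-type origin and an ampicillin resistance gene. An f1 origin, an SV40 origin and remnants of a lac/lacZα cloning region with T3 and T7 promoters also sit in the backbone. The catalogue lists a recombination-deficient strain for propagation, which is common for plasmids carrying repeated LTR sequences.

The viral portion has a third-generation, self-inactivating layout. An RSV promoter drives a truncated HIV-1 5' LTR, followed by the Ψ packaging signal with a partial gag sequence, the Rev response element for Rev-dependent export of the genomic RNA, and a cPPT/CTS. The cassette ends in a ΔU3 3' LTR and an SV40 polyadenylation signal.

Within this frame, the CMV enhancer and promoter drive EGFP followed by the PGBD5 coding sequence, which was inserted by Gateway recombination; an attB2 site lies just downstream of the insert. A separate human PGK promoter expresses puromycin N-acetyltransferase, so transduced cells can be selected with puromycin. The annotation also detects a U6 promoter upstream of the CMV cassette, but the record assigns no function to it.

PGBD5 is a piggyBac-derived transposase that mediates genomic rearrangements. The construct supports stable, fluorescently trackable expression of it in mammalian cells, and the associated publication studies DNA transposition induced by human PGBD5.
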