Addgene plasmid #65409: pRecLV103-GFP-PGBD5
Purpose: Lentiviral expression vector for fusion of GFP with human PGBD5
Depositing lab: Alex Kentsis. Depositing organization: Memorial Sloan-Kettering Cancer Center. Publication: Genomic DNA transposition induced by human PGBD5. Henssen AG, Henaff E, Jiang E, Eisenberg AR, Carson JR, Villasante CM, Ray M, Still E, Burns M, Gandara J, Feschotte C, Mason CE, Kentsis A. Elife. 2015 Sep 25;4. pii: e10565. doi: 10.7554/eLife.10565. PubMed 26406119.
Backbone
  Vector backbone: pRecLV103
  Backbone manufacturer: Genecopeia
  Backbone size w/o insert (bp): 8800
  Total vector size (bp): 10100
  Vector type: Mammalian Expression, Lentiviral
  Selectable markers: Puromycin
Growth in bacteria
  Bacterial resistance: Ampicillin, 100 μg/mL
  Growth temperature: 37°C
  Growth strain: Stbl3
  Copy number: High Copy
Gene/Insert
  Gene/Insert name: PGBD5
  Species: H. sapiens (human)
  Insert size (bp): 1500
  GenBank ID: AAI50639.1
  Entrez Gene: PGBD5
  Tag / fusion protein: GFP (N terminal on insert)
  Cloning method: Gateway Cloning
  Sequencing primers: 5′ agaacatggtggtgcagaca; 3′ TACAAGGTCCAGCCCTTCC
Terms and licenses: Academic/Nonprofit Terms; Industry Terms: Not Available to Industry
How to cite: pRecLV103-GFP-PGBD5 was a gift from Alex Kentsis (Addgene plasmid # 65409 ; http://n2t.net/addgene:65409 ; RRID:Addgene_65409)
