>Addgene plasmid #65409 | pRecLV103-GFP-PGBD5 | addgene partial sequence | sequence record 122405 | EGFP-C 5'-CATGGTCCTGCTGGAGTTCGTG-3'
GAGCTGTACAAGGTTCGAAACACCATGCCTGACTACAGAACTCGAGCTCTCTTCGTGCAAAGTACTCTCG
GGGACTCTGCAGGACCTGAGCTGCAGTTGCTCAGCATAGTGCCCGGCCGGGATCTGCAGCCAAGCGATTC
ATTCACAGGTCCCACCCGAAAGATGCCCCCCAGCGCCAGTGCCGTGGACTTCTTCCAGCTCTTTGTCCCA
GACAACGTCCTCAAGAACATGGTGGTGCAGACAAACATGTATGCCAAGAAGTTCCAGGAGCGGTTTGGGA
GCGACGGAGCCTGGGTGGAGGTGACGCTGACGGAGATGAAGGCGTTCCTGGGCTACATGATCTCCACCAG
CATCTCCCACTGCGAGTCCGTCCTCAGCATCTGGAGCGGAGGCTTCTACAGCAACCGCAGCCTCGCCCTC
GTCATGAGCCAGGCCCGCTTCGAGAAGATCCTCAAGTACTTCCACGTCGTGGCCTTCCGCTCCAGCCAGA
CCACGCACGGGCTCTACAAGGTCCAGCCCTTCCTCGACTCCCTGCAGAACAGCTTCGACTCTGCCTTCAG
GCCTTCCCAAACCCAGGTGCTACATGAAC
