>Addgene plasmid #65409 | pRecLV103-GFP-PGBD5 | addgene partial sequence | sequence record 124419 | pLJM1-3 5'-GACGTGAAGAATGTGCGAGA-3'
CCCCAACCCCCTCGAGCCGCGGCCAAAGTGGATCTCTGCTGTCCCTGTAATAAACCCGAAAATTTTGAAT
TTTTGTAATTTGTTTTTGTAATTCTTTAGTTTGTATGTCTGTTGCTATTATGTCTACTATTCTTTCCCCT
GCACTGTACCCCCCAATCCCCCCTTTTCTTTTGAAATTGTGGATGAATACTGCCATTTGTCTCGAGGTCG
AGAATTGGGAGAGAGCTATGACGTCGCATGCACGCGATCAACCACTTTGTACAAGAAAGCTGGGTTGCGG
CCGCACTCGAGCTAGTGGGTCGGAGAGGCATCCTCCAAGCCCAGCAGCTCTCTGACGAGTCTCTCTCCAA
ACTGCGCCCGGCTGTACCTCTTCACGTGGTAGGCGTCTGACATTTTGTACAGGATGTAGGCATTGTTGAT
GGCGATGCTGATGGC
